>Addgene plasmid #179462 | pcDNA3.1/Puro-CAG-JEDI-2P-Kv | addgene full sequence | sequence record 353717 | Addgene NGS Result
CCAGCCGGAAGGGCCGAGCGCAGAAGTGGTCCTGCAACTTTATCCGCCTCCATCCAGTCTATTAATTGTT
GCCGGGAAGCTAGAGTAAGTAGTTCGCCAGTTAATAGTTTGCGCAACGTTGTTGCCATTGCTACAGGCAT
CGTGGTGTCACGCTCGTCGTTTGGTATGGCTTCATTCAGCTCCGGTTCCCAACGATCAAGGCGAGTTACA
TGATCCCCCATGTTGTGCAAAAAAGCGGTTAGCTCCTTCGGTCCTCCGATCGTTGTCAGAAGTAAGTTGG
CCGCAGTGTTATCACTCATGGTTATGGCAGCACTGCATAATTCTCTTACTGTCATGCCATCCGTAAGATG
CTTTTCTGTGACTGGTGAGTACTCAACCAAGTCATTCTGAGAATAGTGTATGCGGCGACCGAGTTGCTCT
TGCCCGGCGTCAATACGGGATAATACCGCGCCACATAGCAGAACTTTAAAAGTGCTCATCATTGGAAAAC
GTTCTTCGGGGCGAAAACTCTCAAGGATCTTACCGCTGTTGAGATCCAGTTCGATGTAACCCACTCGTGC
ACCCAACTGATCTTCAGCATCTTTTACTTTCACCAGCGTTTCTGGGTGAGCAAAAACAGGAAGGCAAAAT
GCCGCAAAAAAGGGAATAAGGGCGACACGGAAATGTTGAATACTCATACTCTTCCTTTTTCAATATTATT
GAAGCATTTATCAGGGTTATTGTCTCATGAGCGGATACATATTTGAATGTATTTAGAAAAATAAACAAAT
AGGGGTTCCGCGCACATTTCCCCGAAAAGTGCCACCTGACGTCGACATTGATTATTGACTAGTTATTAAT
AGTAATCAATTACGGGGTCATTAGTTCATAGCCCATATATGGAGTTCCGCGTTACATAACTTACGGTAAA
TGGCCCGCCTGGCTGACCGCCCAACGACCCCCGCCCATTGACGTCAATAATGACGTATGTTCCCATAGTA
ACGCCAATAGGGACTTTCCATTGACGTCAATGGGTGGAGTATTTACGGTAAACTGCCCACTTGGCAGTAC
ATCAAGTGTATCATATGCCAAGTACGCCCCCTATTGACGTCAATGACGGTAAATGGCCCGCCTGGCATTA
TGCCCAGTACATGACCTTATGGGACTTTCCTACTTGGCAGTACATCTACGTATTAGTCATCGCTATTACC
ATGGTCGAGGTGAGCCCCACGTTCTGCTTCACTCTCCCCATCTCCCCCCCCTCCCCACCCCCAATTTTGT
ATTTATTTATTTTTTAATTATTTTGTGCAGCGATGGGGGCGGGGGGGGGGGGGGGCGCGCGCCRGGSGGG
GSGGGGSGGGGSGRGGGGSGGGGSGGGGSGRGGSGGAGAGGKGCGGCGGCAGCCAATCAGAGCGGCGCGC
TCCGAAAGTTTCCTTTTATGGCGAGGCGGCGGCGGCGGCGGCCCTATAAAAAGCGAAGCGCGCGGCGGGC
GGGAGTCGCTGCGCGCTGCCTTCGCCCCGTGCCCCGCTCCGCCGCCGCCTCGCGCCGCCCGCCCCGGCTC
TGACTGACCGCGTTACTCCCACAGGTGAGCGGGCGGGACGGCCCTTCTCCTCCGGGCTGTAATTAGCGCT
TGGTTTAATGACGGCTTGTTTCTTTTCTGTGGCTGCGTGAAAGCCTTGAGGGGCTCCGGGAGGGCCCTTT
GTGCGGGGGGAGCGGCTCGGGGGGTGCGTGCGTGTGTGTGTGCGTGGGGAGCGCCGCGTGCGGCTCCGCG
CTGCCCGGCGGCTGTGAGCGCTGCGGGCGCGGCGCGGGGCTTTGTGCGCTCCGCAGTGTGCGCGAGGGGA
GCGCGGCCGGGGGCGGTGCCCCGCGGTGCGGGGGGGGCTGCGAGGGGAACAAAGGCTGCGTGCGGGGTGT
GTGCGTGGGGGGGTGAGCAGGGGGTGTGGGCGCGTCGGTCGGGCTGCAACCCCCCCTGCACCCCCCTCCC
CGAGTTGCTGAGCACGGCCCGGCTTCGGGTGCGGGGCTCCGTACGGGGCGTGGCGCGGGGCTCGCCGTGC
CGGGCGGGGGGTGGCGGCAGGTGGGGGTGCCGGGCGGGGCGGGGCCGCCTCGGGCCGGGGAGGGCTCGGG
GGAGGGGCGCGGCGGCCCCCGGAGCGCCGGCGGCTGTCGAGGCGCGGCGAGCCGCAGCCATTGCCTTTTA
TGGTAATCGTGCGAGAGGGCGCAGGGACTTCCTTTGTCCCAAATCTGTGCGGAGCCGAAATCTGGGAGGC
GCCGCCGCACCCCCTCTAGCGGGCGCGGGGCGAAGCGGTGCGGCGCCGGCAGGAAGGAAATGGGCGGGGA
GGGCCTTCGTGCGTCGCCGCGCCGCCGTCCCCTTCTCCCTCTCCAGCCTCGGGGCTGTCCGCGGGGGGAC
GGCTGCCTTCGGGGGGGACGGGGCAGGGCGGGGTTCGGCTTCTGGCGTGTGACCGGCGGCTCTAGAGCCT
CTGCTAACCATGTTCATGCCTTCTTCTTTTTCCTACAGCTCCTGGGCAACGTGCTGGTTATTGTGCTGTC
TCATCATTTTGGCAAAGAATTCCTCGAGGAATTCACTCCTCAGGTGCAGGCTGCCTATCAGAAGGTGGTG
GCTGGTGTGGCCAATGCCCTGGCTCACAAATACCACTGAGATCTGCATGAGCTAGCCGCCACCATGGAGA
CGACTGTGAGGTATGAACAGGGGTCAGAGCTCACTAAAACTTCGAGCTCTCCAACAGCAGATGAGCCCAC
GATAAAGATTGATGATGGTCGTGATGAGGGTAATGAACAAGACAGCTGTTCCAATACCATTAGGAGAAAA
ATTTCCCCGTTTGTGATGTCATTTGGATTCAGAGTATTTGGAGTTGTGCTTATCATTGTAGACATCATAG
TGGTGATTGTGGATCTGGCCATCAGTGAGAAGAAAAGAGGCATTAGAGAGATTCTTGAAGGTGTTTCCCT
GGCTATAGCACTCTTCTTCCTTGTTGATGTTCTCATGAGAGTGTTTGTTGAAGGCTTCAAGAACTATTTC
CGGTCCAAACTGGTTACTTTGGATGCAGTCATAGTAGTGGGCACTCTGCTAATTAATATGACCTACTCCT
TCTCTGACCTTGCTGCCTTTAACAGCGAGAACGTGTATATTACCGCGGATAAACAGAAAAACGGCATTAA
AGCGAACTTTACCGTGCGCCATAACGTGGAAGATGGCAGCGTGCAGCTGGCGGATCATTATCAGCAGAAC
ACCCCGATTGGCGATGGCCCGGTGCTGCTGCCGGATAACCATTATCTGAGCCACCAGACCGTGCTGAGCA
AAGATCCGAACGAAAAACGCGATCACATGGTGCTGCTGGAATTTGTGACCGCAGCGGGCATTACACACGG
CATGGATGAACTGTATGGCGGCACCGGCGGCAGCGCGAGCCAGGGCGAAGAACTGTTTACCGGCGTGGTG
CCGATTCTGGTGGAACTGGATGGCGATGTGAACGGCCATAAATTTAGCGTGCGCGGCGAAGGCGAAGGCG
ATGCGACCATTGGCAAACTGACCCTGAAATTTATTTGCACCACCGGCAAACTACCGGTGCCGTGGCCGAC
CCTGGTGACCACCTTAACCTATGGCGTGCAGTGCTTTAGCCGCTATCCGGATCATATGAAACGCCATGAT
TTTTTTAAAAGCGCGATGCCGGAAGGCTATGTGCAGGAACGCACCATTAGCTTTAAAGATGATGGCAAAT
ATAAAACCCGCGCGGTGGTGAAATTTGAAGGCGATACCCTGGTGAACCGCATTGAACTGAAAGGCACCGA
TTTTAAAGAAGATGGCAACATTCTGGGGCATAAACTGGAATATGATACAGATCAGATGCCGCACATGGTT
ACTCTTCTTCGAGTTCTGAAAATTGTTATCTTAATAAGAATATTTCGCCTGGCTTCACAGAAGAAACAAC
TTGAAGTGGTAACCGGTTCTTCAGGTTCATCTGGATCTTCCACGCGTCAGTCCCAGCCCATCCTCAACAC
CAAGGAGATGGCCCCGCAGAGCAAGCCTCCAGAGGAGCTGGAGATGAGCAGCATGCCCAGCCCCGTGGCC
CCTCTGCCCGCACGCACGGAGGGCGTCATCGACATGCGGAGCATGTCCAGCATTGACAGCTTCATCAGCT
GTGCCACGGACTTCCCTGAAGCCACCAGATTCTAATGAAAGCTTGGTACCGAGCTCGGATCCACTAGTCC
AGTGTGGTGGAATTCTGCAGATATCCAGCACAGTGGCGGCCGCTCGAGTCTAGAGGGCCCGTTTAAACCC
GCTGATCAGCCTCGACTGTGCCTTCTAGTTGCCAGCCATCTGTTGTTTGCCCCTCCCCCGTGCCTTCCTT
GACCCTGGAAGGTGCCACTCCCACTGTCCTTTCCTAATAAAATGAGGAAATTGCATCGCATTGTCTGAGT
AGGTGTCATTCTATTCTGGGGGGTGGGGTGGGGCAGGACAGCAAGGGGGAGGATTGGGAAGACAATAGCA
GGCATGCTGGGGATGCGGTGGGCTCTATGGCTTCTGAGGCGGAAAGAACCAGCTGGGGCTCTAGGGGGTA
TCCCC
[124 nt withheld, positions 4556-4679]
C
[91 nt withheld, positions 4681-4771]
A
[49 nt withheld, positions 4773-4821]
CCTTTGACGTTGGAGTCCACGTTCTTT
[37 nt withheld, positions 4849-4885]
ACCCTATCTCGGTCTATTCTTTTGATTTATAAGGGATTTTGCCGATTTCGGCCTATTGGTTAAAAAATGA
GCTGATTTAACAAAAATTTAACGCGAATTAATTCTGTGGAATGTGTGTCAGTTAGGGTGTGGAAAGTCCC
CAGGCTCCCCAGCAGGCAGAAGTATGCAAAGCATGCATCTCAATTAGTCAGCAACCAGGTGTGGAAAGTC
CCCAGGCTCCCCAGCAGGCAGAAGTATGCAAAGCATGCATCTCAATTAGTCAGCAACCATAGTCCCGCCC
CTAACTCCGCCCATCCCGCCCCTAACTCCGCCCAGTTCCGCCCATTCTCCGCCCCATGGCTGACTAATTT
TTTTTATTTATGCAGAGGCCGAGGCCGCCTCTGCCTCTGAGCTATTCCAGAAGTAGTGAGGAGGCTTTTT
TGGAGGCCTAGGCTTTTGCAAAAAGCTCCCGCATGACCGAGTACAAGCCCACGGTGCGCCTCGCCACCCG
CGACGACGTCCCCAGGGCCGTACGCACCCTCGCCGCCGCGTTCGCCGACTACCCCGCCACGCGCCACACC
GTCGATCCGGACCGCCACATCGAGCGGGTCACCGAGCTGCAAGAACTCTTCCTCACGCGCGTCGGGCTCG
ACATCGGCAAGGTGTGGGTCGCGGACGACGGCGCCGCGGTGGCGGTCTGGACCACGCCGGAGAGCGTCGA
AGCGGGGGCGGTGTTCGCCGAGATCGGCCCGCGCATGGCCGAGTTGAGCGGTTCCCGGCTGGCCGCGCAG
CAACAGATGGAAGGCCTCCTGGCGCCGCACCGGCCCAAGGAGCCCGCGTGGTTCCTGGCCACCGTCGGCG
TCTCGCCCGACCACCAGGGCAAGGGTCTGGGCAGCGCCGTCGTGCTCCCCGGAGTGGAGGCGGCCGAGCG
CGCCGGGGTGCCCGCCTTCCTGGAGACCTCCGCGCCCCGCAACCTCCCCTTCTACGAGCGGCTCGGCTTC
ACCGTCACCGCCGACGTCGAGGTGCCCGAAGGACCGCGCACCTGGTGCATGACCCGCAAGCCCGGTGCCT
GATTCGAAATGACCGACCAAGCGACGCCCAACCTGCCATCACGAGATTTCGATTCCACCGCCGCCTTCTA
TGAAAGGTTGGGCTTCGGAATCGTTTTCCGGGACGCCGGCTGGATGATCCTCCAGCGCGGGGATCTCATG
CTGGAGTTCTTCGCCCACCCCAACTTGTTTATTGCAGCTTATAATGGTTACAAATAAAGCAATAGCATCA
CAAATTTCACAAATAAAGCATTTTTTTCACTGCATTCTAGTTGTGGTTTGTCCAAACTCATCAATGTATC
TTATCATGTCTGTATACCGTCGACCTCTAGCTAGAGCTTGGCGTAATCATGGTCATAGCTGTTTCCTGTG
TGAAATTGTTATCCGCTCACAATTCCACACAACATACGAGCCGGAAGCATAAAGTGTAAAGCCTGGGGTG
CCTAATGAGTGAGCTAACTCACATTAATTGCGTTGCGCTCACTGCCCGCTTTCCAGTCGGGAAACCTGTC
GTGCCAGCTGCATTAATGAATCGGCCAACGCGCGGGGAGAGGCGGTTTGCGTATTGGGCGCTCTTCCGCT
TCCTCGCTCACTGACTCGCTGCGCTCGGTCGTTCGGCTGCGGCGAGCGGTATCAGCTCACTCAAAGGCGG
TAATACGGTTATCCACAGAATCAGGGGATAACGCAGGAAAGAACATGTGAGCAAAAGGCCAGCAAAAGGC
CAGGAACCGTAAAAAGGCCGCGTTGCTGGCGTTTTTCCATAGGCTCCGCCCCCCTGACGAGCATCACAAA
AATCGACGCTCAAGTCAGAGGTGGCGAAACCCGACAGGACTATAAAGATACCAGGCGTTTCCCCCTGGAA
GCTCCCTCGTGCGCTCTCCTGTTCCGACCCTGCCGCTTACCGGATACCTGTCCGCCTTTCTCCCTTCGGG
AAGCGTGGCGCTTTCTCATAGCTCACGCTGTAGGTATCTCAGTTCGGTGTAGGTCGTTCGCTCCAAGCTG
GGCTGTGTGCACGAACCCCCCGTTCAGCCCGACCGCTGCGCCTTATCCGGTAACTATCGTCTTGAGTCCA
ACCCGGTAAGACACGACTTATCGCCACTGGCAGCAGCCACTGGTAACAGGATTAGCAGAGCGAGGTATGT
AGGCGGTGCTACAGAGTTCTTGAAGTGGTGGCCTAACTACGGCTACACTAGAAGAACAGTATTTGGTATC
TGCGCTCTGCTGAAGCCAGTTACCTTCGGAAAAAGAGTTGGTAGCTCTTGATCCGGCAAACAAACCACCG
CTGGTAGCGGTGGTTTTTTTGTTTGCAAGCAGCAGATTACGCGCAGAAAAAAAGGATCTCAAGAAGATCC
TTTGATCTTTTCTACGGGGTCTGACGCTCAGTGGAACGAAAACTCACGTTAAGGGATTTTGGTCATGAGA
TTATCAAAAAGGATCTTCACCTAGATCCTTTTAAATTAAAAATGAAGTTTTAAATCAATCTAAAGTATAT
ATGAGTAAACTTGGTCTGACAGTTACCAATGCTTAATCAGTGAGGCACCTATCTCAGCGATCTGTCTATT
TCGTTCATCCATAGTTGCCTGACTCCCCGTCGTGTAGATAACTACGATACGGGAGGGCTTACCATCTGGC
CCCAGTGCTGCAATGATACCGCGAGACCCACGCTCACCGGCTCCAGATTTATCAGCAATAAACCAG
Features (pLannotate 1.2.2; 20 found; start..end, strand, type, name):
    678..782     -  promoter       AmpR promoter: bla
    814..1193    +  enhancer       CMV enhancer: human cytomegalovirus immediate early enhancer
   1195..1471    +  promoter       chicken β-actin promoter: No description available
   1472..2488    +  intron         chimeric intron: chimera between introns from chicken β-actin and rabbit β-globin
   2492..2626    +  CDS            HBB: HBB_COLGU - Experimental evidence at transcript level: Swiss-Prot protein existence level 2. Involved in oxygen transport from the lung to the various peripheral tissues. From Colobus guereza (Mantled guereza) (Eastern black-and-white colobus monkey).
   3107..3826    +  CDS            cEGFP: cEGFP is a basic (constitutively fluorescent) green fluorescent protein published in 2008, derived from Aequorea victoria.
   3968..4243    +  CDS            Kcnb1 (fragment): KCNB1_RAT - Experimental evidence at protein level: Swiss-Prot protein existence level 1. Voltage-gated potassium channel that mediates transmembrane potassium transport in excitable membranes, primarily in the brain, but also in the pancreas and cardiovascular system. Contributes to the regulation of the action potential (AP) repolarization, duration and frequency of repetitive AP firing in neurons, muscle cells and endocrine cells and plays a role in homeostatic attenuation of electrical excitability throughout the brain (PubMed:10024359, PubMed:10618149, PubMed:12451110, PubMed:17379638, Pu
   4286..4510    +  polyA_signal   bGH poly(A) signal: bovine growth hormone polyadenylation signal
   4514..4535    +  promoter       SV40 promoter (fragment): SV40 enhancer and early promoter
   4556..4984    +  rep_origin     f1 ori (sequence partly withheld): f1 bacteriophage origin of replication; arrow indicates direction of (+) strand synthesis
   4998..5327    +  promoter       SV40 promoter: SV40 enhancer and early promoter
   5338..5937    +  CDS            PuroR: puromycin N-acetyltransferase; pac from Streptomyces alboniger; confers resistance to puromycin
   5944..6102    +  CDS            ble (fragment): BLE_KLEPN - Experimental evidence at protein level: Swiss-Prot protein existence level 1. Binding protein with a strong affinity to the bleomycin family of antibiotics. Binds to CL990; an antimitotic-antibiotic compound. From Klebsiella pneumoniae.
   6097..6218    +  polyA_signal   SV40 poly(A) signal: SV40 polyadenylation signal
   6291..6307    -  protein_bind   lac operator: The lac repressor binds to the lac operator to inhibit transcription in E. coli. This inhibition can be relieved by adding lactose or isopropyl-β-D-thiogalactopyranoside (IPTG). lac repressor encoded by lacI
   6315..6345    -  promoter       lac promoter: promoter for the E. coli lac operon
   6360..6381    -  protein_bind   CAP binding site: CAP binding activates transcription in the presence of cAMP. E. coli catabolite activator protein
   6394..6486    -  CDS            lacI (fragment): lac repressor; lacI; The lac repressor binds to the lac operator to inhibit transcription in E. coli. This inhibition can be relieved by adding lactose or isopropyl-β-D-thiogalactopyranoside (IPTG).
   6669..7257    -  rep_origin     ori: high-copy-number ColE1/pMB1/pBR322/pUC origin of replication
   7428..677     -  CDS            AmpR (across the origin): β-lactamase; bla; confers resistance to ampicillin, carbenicillin, and related antibiotics
