[The description below was written by a language model from this plasmid's Addgene catalogue record and pLannotate feature annotations shown in this document.]
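Description:
pcDNA3.1/Puro-CAG-JEDI-2P-Kv is a mammalian expression plasmid of about 7.6 kb, built on a pcDNA3.1-derived backbone in which transgene expression is driven by the strong composite CAG promoter. The feature table shows the expected CAG parts in order: the CMV immediate-early enhancer, the chicken β-actin promoter and a chimeric chicken β-actin/rabbit β-globin intron. A short downstream match annotated as a β-globin coding fragment most likely reflects the globin-derived end of this promoter/intron cassette rather than an expressed protein. In bacteria the plasmid is maintained at high copy through a ColE1/pUC-type origin and selected with ampicillin via β-lactamase; an f1 origin and residual lac promoter/operator elements are also present. For mammalian cells, an SV40 early promoter drives puromycin N-acetyltransferase, followed by a leftover fragment of a bleomycin-resistance gene and the SV40 polyadenylation signal, allowing puromycin selection of transfected cells.

The roughly 1.5 kb synthetic insert, cloned between NheI and HindIII sites and terminated by the bovine growth hormone polyadenylation signal, encodes JEDI-2P-Kv, a genetically encoded voltage indicator. The annotation detects a GFP-derived coding region, which provides the fluorescence readout, and a downstream fragment of the rat Kcnb1 potassium channel. This fragment corresponds to the "Kv" tag, which restricts the sensor to the soma and axon initial segment. The voltage-sensing portion upstream of the GFP region is not identified by the automated annotation. According to the record, JEDI-2P is a fast indicator evolved for two-photon microscopy, and this construct suits strong expression of the soma-targeted sensor in transfected mammalian cells for optical voltage recording.
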