Addgene plasmid #179462: pcDNA3.1/Puro-CAG-JEDI-2P-Kv
Purpose: Soma and AIS-localized genetically encoded voltage indicator (GEVI) JEDI-2P expressed under strong mammalian promoter (CAG)
Depositing lab: Francois St-Pierre. Publication: Sustained deep-tissue voltage recording using a fast indicator evolved for two-photon microscopy. Liu Z, Lu X, Villette V, Gou Y, Colbert KL, Lai S, Guan S, Land MA, Lee J, Assefa T, Zollinger DR, Korympidou MM, Vlasits AL, Pang MM, Su S, Cai C, Froudarakis E, Zhou N, Patel SS, Smith CL, Ayon A, Bizouard P, Bradley J, Franke K, Clandinin TR, Giovannucci A, Tolias AS, Reimer J, Dieudonne S, St-Pierre F. Cell. 2022 Aug 16. pii: S0092-8674(22)00916-3. doi: 10.1016/j.cell.2022.07.013. PubMed 35985322.
Backbone
  Vector backbone: pcDNA3.1/Puro-CAG
  Backbone size w/o insert (bp): 6095
  Total vector size (bp): 7610
  Vector type: Mammalian Expression
  Selectable markers: Puromycin
Growth in bacteria
  Bacterial resistance: Ampicillin, 100 μg/mL
  Growth temperature: 37°C
  Growth strain: DH5alpha
  Copy number: High Copy
Gene/Insert
  Gene/Insert name: JEDI-2P-Kv (alt name: JEDI2P-Kv)
  Species: Synthetic
  Insert size (bp): 1515
  Promoter: CAG
  Cloning method: Restriction Enzyme; 5′ cloning site NheI (not destroyed); 3′ cloning site HindIII (not destroyed)
  Sequencing primers: 5′ AAGGTGGTGGCTGGTGTGGC; 3′ TAGAAGGCACAGTCGAGG
Terms and licenses: Academic/Nonprofit Terms; Industry Terms: Not Available to Industry
How to cite: pcDNA3.1/Puro-CAG-JEDI-2P-Kv was a gift from Francois St-Pierre (Addgene plasmid # 179462 ; http://n2t.net/addgene:179462 ; RRID:Addgene_179462)
